>Addgene plasmid #27293 | pcDNA3.1 AKT3 HA (CT-gfp) | addgene partial sequence | sequence record 33814 | 27293 with GFP-R
TTGCTAGCCATTCTAGACTCGAGCGGCCGCCACTGTGCTGGATATCTGCAGAATTGCCCTTCCTAAGCGT
AGTCTGGGACGTCGTATGGGTATTCCCGTCCGCTTGCAGAGAAGGAGAACTGAGGGAAGTGTGGCCGCCG
CTCGTTGTCCATGCCGTCCATGCCGTCGTCGTCATACTTTTCAGGTGGTGTTATTGTAATAGTCTGAGCT
GTAAATTCTTCATCAAAATATCGGGTGTCTGTTTCAGATGTTACTTGAGGCTTAAAAGGAGGTACAAGCT
TTTTGTCATATACATCTTGCCAGTTTACTCCAGAAAAAAAACTATGCCTCATGATTTCTTTTGCATCATC
TGGCCCTCCACCAAGGCGTTTATTTGGATCCTTTATCAAGAGCCCTGAAAGCAATGATTTTGCATCTGAA
GAGAGTGTTCGGGGGAATTTAATGTCTTCCATTAGTATTAATTCAAAGAGTTTCTCATGATCCTGGTTGT
AGAAAGGCAACCTTCCACACATCATTTCATACATGACAACACCTAAGCCCCACCAGTCCACGGCTCGGCC
ATAGTCATTATCTTCTAATACCTCTGGTGCCAGGTACTCTGGTGTGCCACAGAATGTCTTCATGGTAGCT
GCATCTGTGATCCCTTCTTTGCAAAGCCCAAAATCCGTAATTTTTATATGGCCATCCTTATCTAGCATCA
AATTCTCCAACTTGAGATCACGGTACACAATCTTTCCAGAATGTAGATAGTCCAAAGCAGAGACAATTTC
TGCACCATAGAAACGTGTGCGGTCCTCAGAGAACACTCGCTCTCTCGACAAATGGAAAAACAGCTCTCCG
CCATTAACATATTCCATCACAAAACACAAACGGTCTTTTGTCTGAANGATATTCAGGAGT
