>Addgene plasmid #27293 | pcDNA3.1 AKT3 HA (CT-gfp) | addgene partial sequence | sequence record 33815 | 27293 with BGH-rev
TGTAGAGCTCATCCATGCCATGTGTAATCCCAGCAGCAGTTACAAACTCAAGAAGGACCATGTGGTCACG
CTTTTCGTTGGGATCTTTCGAAAGGGCAGATTGTGTCGACAGGTAATGGTTGTCTGGTAAAAGGACAGGG
CCATCGCCAATTGGAGTATTTTGTTGATAATGGTCTGCTAGTTGAACGGATCCATCTTCAATGTTGTGGC
GAATTTTGAAGTTAGCTTTGATTCCATTCTTTTGTTTGTCTGCCGTGATGTATACATTGTGTGAGTTATA
GTTGTACTCGAGTTTGTGTCCGAGAATGTTTCCATCTTCTTTAAAATCAATACCTTTTAACTCGATACGA
TTAACAAGGGTATCACCTTCAAACTTGACTTCAGCACGCGTCTTGTAGTTCCCGTCATCTTTGAAAGATA
TAGTGCGTTCCTGTACATAACCTTCGGGCATGGCACTCTTGAAAAAGTCATGCCGTTTCATATGATCCGG
ATAACGGGAAAAGCATTGAACACCATAAGAGAAAGTAGTGACAAGTGTTGGCCATGGAACAGGTAGTTTT
CCAGTAGTGCAAATAAATTTAAGGGTAAGCTTTCCGTATGTAGCATCACCTTCACCCTCTCCACTGACAG
AAAATTTGTGCCCATTAACATCACCATCTAATTCAACAAGAATTGGGACAACTCCAGTGAAAAGTTCTTC
TCCTTTGCTAGCCATTCTAGACTCGAGCGGCCGCCACTGTGCTGGATATCTGCAGAATTGCCCTTCCTAA
GCGTAGTCTGGGACGTCGTATGGGTATTCCCGTCCGCTTGCAGAGAAGGAGAACTGAGGGAAGTGTGGCC
GCCGCTCGTTGTCCATGCCGTCCATGCCGTCGTCGT
