[The description below was written by a language model from this plasmid's Addgene catalogue record.]
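Description:
pcDNA3.1 AKT3 HA (CT-gfp) is a mammalian expression plasmid built on the Invitrogen pcDNA3.1/CT-GFP-Topo backbone (about 6.2 kb without insert). It is propagated in E. coli as a high-copy plasmid under ampicillin selection, and it carries a neomycin resistance marker so that transfected mammalian cells can be selected with G418. The record does not list the promoter explicitly. pcDNA3.1-series vectors normally drive the insert from the CMV immediate-early promoter, and the use of a T7 primer for 5′ sequencing is consistent with the T7 promoter site that lies upstream of the cloning region in this vector family.

The insert is an approximately 1.5 kb mouse Akt3 coding sequence (protein kinase B gamma), placed between BstXI sites that were retained on both sides, with an HA epitope tag fused to the C terminus. Although the backbone is designed to make C-terminal GFP fusions, the depositor notes that a stop codon follows the HA tag, so GFP is not expressed and the product is Akt3-HA alone. The kinase carries a Y473F substitution in its C-terminal region. According to the depositor, mTORC2 reportedly phosphorylates both FSY and FSF motifs, so this change is not expected to affect expression or function.

The record does not state a specific application. The design suits transient or stable expression of HA-tagged Akt3 in mammalian cells, where the tag allows detection or immunoprecipitation with anti-HA reagents. Part of the plasmid was derived from commercially sourced material, and distribution is limited to academic and nonprofit users.
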