Addgene plasmid #27293: pcDNA3.1 AKT3 HA (CT-gfp)
Depositing lab: Morris Birnbaum. Depositing organization: University of Pennsylvania.
Backbone
  Vector backbone: pcDNA3.1/CT-GFP-Topo
  Backbone manufacturer: Invitrogen
  Backbone size w/o insert (bp): 6157
  Vector type: Mammalian Expression
  Selectable markers: Neomycin (select with G418)
Growth in bacteria
  Bacterial resistance: Ampicillin, 100 μg/mL
  Growth temperature: 37°C
  Growth strain: DH5alpha
  Copy number: High Copy
Gene/Insert
  Gene/Insert name: protein kinase B gamma (alt names: akt3; Pkb gamma)
  Species: M. musculus (mouse)
  Insert size (bp): 1500
  Mutation: Y473F
  Entrez Gene: Akt3 (a.k.a. AI851531, D930002M15Rik, Nmf350)
  Tag / fusion protein: HA (C terminal on insert)
  Cloning method: Restriction Enzyme; 5′ cloning site BstxI (not destroyed); 3′ cloning site BstxI (not destroyed)
  Sequencing primers: 5′ T7
Resource information
  A portion of this plasmid was derived from a plasmid made by: Edge Biosystems
Terms and licenses: Academic/Nonprofit Terms; Industry Terms: Not Available to Industry
Depositor comments: The GFP is not expressed as there is a stop codon after the HA tag. mTORC2 reportedly can phosphorylate FSY and FSF sites, so the Y473F mutation should not affect expression or function.
How to cite: pcDNA3.1 AKT3 HA (CT-gfp) was a gift from Morris Birnbaum (Addgene plasmid # 27293 ; http://n2t.net/addgene:27293 ; RRID:Addgene_27293)
